Addgene plasmid #79619: pcDNA3.1_pCMV-nCas-PmCDA1 pH1-gRNA(HPRT)
Purpose: Expresses nCas9-PmCDA1 and gRNA(HPRT) in mammalian cells
Depositing lab: Akihiko Kondo. Depositing organization: Kobe University. Publication: Targeted nucleotide editing using hybrid prokaryotic and vertebrate adaptive immune systems. Nishida K, Arazoe T, Yachie N, Banno S, Kakimoto M, Tabata M, Mochizuki M, Miyabe A, Araki M, Hara KY, Shimatani Z, Kondo A. Science. 2016 Aug 4. pii: aaf8729. 10.1126/science.aaf8729 PubMed 27492474.
Backbone
  Vector backbone: pcDNA3.1
  Backbone manufacturer: Invitrogen
  Backbone size w/o insert (bp): 5428
  Total vector size (bp): 10162
  Modifications to backbone: Neomycin marker is connected to insert via 2A peptide
  Vector type: Mammalian Expression
  Selectable markers: Neomycin (select with G418)
Growth in bacteria
  Bacterial resistance: Ampicillin, 100 μg/mL
  Growth temperature: 37°C
  Growth strain: DH5alpha
  Copy number: High Copy
Gene/Insert
  Gene/Insert name: SpCas9
  Species: Streptococcus pyogenes
  Mutation: D10A for nickase Cas9
  Promoter: pCMV
  Tag / fusion protein: 3xFlag-PmCDA1 (C terminal on insert)
  Cloning method: Gibson Cloning
  Sequencing primers: 5′ ttcgctattacgccagctg; 3′ GACAGGTCGGTCTTGACA
Terms and licenses: Academic/Nonprofit Terms; Industry Terms: Not Available to Industry
How to cite: pcDNA3.1_pCMV-nCas-PmCDA1 pH1-gRNA(HPRT) was a gift from Akihiko Kondo (Addgene plasmid # 79619 ; http://n2t.net/addgene:79619 ; RRID:Addgene_79619)
