[The description below was written by a language model from this plasmid's Addgene catalogue record and pLannotate feature annotations shown in this document.]
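Description:
pcDNA3.1_pCMV-nCas-PmCDA1 pH1-gRNA(HPRT) is a mammalian expression plasmid of about 10.2 kb that delivers both components of a Cas9-guided cytidine deaminase base editor from a single vector. The catalogue lists pcDNA3.1 as the backbone, although the annotated bacterial portion (lac promoter/operator, lacZα fragment, T3 and T7 promoters, pBluescript-type MCS remnant) looks more like a pBluescript-style cloning vector. The plasmid is propagated in E. coli at high copy through a ColE1/pUC origin with ampicillin resistance, and it also carries an f1 origin.

The main cassette uses the CMV enhancer and promoter to drive Streptococcus pyogenes Cas9 carrying the D10A mutation, which converts the nuclease into a nickase that cuts only one DNA strand. According to the record, its C terminus is fused to 3xFlag and PmCDA1. PmCDA1 itself is not annotated in the feature table but presumably lies in the unannotated stretch between Cas9 and the neomycin gene, where a fragment matching human CRK is also detected, possibly as part of the linker. The neomycin resistance gene is joined to this open reading frame through a 2A peptide, so that G418 selection reports on expression of the editor from the same transcript, which ends at an SV40 polyadenylation signal. A short ble fragment after neo appears to be a remnant.

Upstream, a human H1 RNA polymerase III promoter drives a guide RNA consisting of an HPRT-targeting spacer and the S. pyogenes gRNA scaffold. The guide directs the nickase-deaminase fusion to HPRT, allowing targeted nucleotide editing in mammalian cells without a double-strand break.
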