Features (pLannotate 1.2.2; 23 found; start..end, strand, type, name):
     35..53      -  promoter       T3 promoter: promoter for bacteriophage T3 RNA polymerase
     98..114     -  protein_bind   lac operator: The lac repressor binds to the lac operator to inhibit transcription in E. coli. This inhibition can be relieved by adding lactose or isopropyl-β-D-thiogalactopyranoside (IPTG). lac repressor encoded by lacI
    122..152     -  promoter       lac promoter: promoter for the E. coli lac operon
    167..188     -  protein_bind   CAP binding site: CAP binding activates transcription in the presence of cAMP. E. coli catabolite activator protein
    201..293     -  CDS            lacI (fragment): lac repressor; lacI; The lac repressor binds to the lac operator to inhibit transcription in E. coli. This inhibition can be relieved by adding lactose or isopropyl-β-D-thiogalactopyranoside (IPTG).
    476..1064    -  rep_origin     ori: high-copy-number ColE1/pMB1/pBR322/pUC origin of replication
   1235..2095    -  CDS            AmpR: β-lactamase; bla; confers resistance to ampicillin, carbenicillin, and related antibiotics
   2096..2200    -  promoter       AmpR promoter: bla
   2253..2681    -  rep_origin     f1 ori (sequence partly withheld): f1 bacteriophage origin of replication; arrow indicates direction of (+) strand synthesis
   2686..2841    -  CDS            lacZα (fragment): LacZα fragment of β-galactosidase; lacZ fragment
   2849..2867    +  promoter       T7 promoter: promoter for bacteriophage T7 RNA polymerase
   2892..3101    +  promoter       H1 promoter: human H1 RNA promoter
   3136..3211    +  misc_RNA       gRNA scaffold: guide RNA scaffold for the Streptococcus pyogenes CRISPR/Cas9 system
   3226..3605    +  enhancer       CMV enhancer: human cytomegalovirus immediate early enhancer
   3606..3809    +  promoter       CMV promoter: human cytomegalovirus (CMV) immediate early promoter
   3805..3838    +  LTR            5' LTR (truncated) (fragment): truncated 5' long terminal repeat (LTR) from HIV-1
   3854..3872    +  promoter       T7 promoter: promoter for bacteriophage T7 RNA polymerase
   3946..8049    +  CDS            Cas9: Cas9 (Csn1) endonuclease from the Streptococcus pyogenes Type II CRISPR/Cas system generates RNA-guided double strand breaks in DNA
   8113..8283    +  CDS            CRK (fragment): CRK_HUMAN - Experimental evidence at protein level: Swiss-Prot protein existence level 1. [Isoform Crk-II]: Regulates cell adhesion, spreading and migration (PubMed:31311869). Mediates attachment-induced MAPK8 activation, membrane ruffling and cell motility in a Rac-dependent manner. Involved in phagocytosis of apoptotic cells and cell motility via its interaction with DOCK1 and DOCK4 (PubMed:19004829). May regulate the EFNA5-EPHA3 signaling (By similarity). From Homo sapiens (Human).
   9076..9867    +  CDS            neo: KKA2_KLEPN - Also known as kan, nptII. Experimental evidence at protein level: Swiss-Prot protein existence level 1. Resistance to kanamycin, neomycin, paromomycin, ribostamycin, butirosin and gentamicin B. From Klebsiella pneumoniae.
   9891..10049   +  CDS            ble (fragment): BLE_KLEPN - Experimental evidence at protein level: Swiss-Prot protein existence level 1. Binding protein with a strong affinity to the bleomycin family of antibiotics. Binds to CL990; an antimitotic-antibiotic compound. From Klebsiella pneumoniae.
  10044..10165   +  polyA_signal   SV40 poly(A) signal: SV40 polyadenylation signal
  10165..22      -  misc_feature   MCS (fragment) (across the origin): pBluescript multiple cloning site
>Addgene plasmid #79619 | pcDNA3.1_pCMV-nCas-PmCDA1 pH1-gRNA(HPRT) | addgene full sequence | sequence record 226344 | Addgene NGS Result
GGCCGCCACCGCGGTGGAGCTCCAGCTTTTGTTCCCTTTAGTGAGGGTTAATTGCGCGCTTGGCGTAATC
ATGGTCATAGCTGTTTCCTGTGTGAAATTGTTATCCGCTCACAATTCCACACAACATACGAGCCGGAAGC
ATAAAGTGTAAAGCCTGGGGTGCCTAATGAGTGAGCTAACTCACATTAATTGCGTTGCGCTCACTGCCCG
CTTTCCAGTCGGGAAACCTGTCGTGCCAGCTGCATTAATGAATCGGCCAACGCGCGGGGAGAGGCGGTTT
GCGTATTGGGCGCTCTTCCGCTTCCTCGCTCACTGACTCGCTGCGCTCGGTCGTTCGGCTGCGGCGAGCG
GTATCAGCTCACTCAAAGGCGGTAATACGGTTATCCACAGAATCAGGGGATAACGCAGGAAAGAACATGT
GAGCAAAAGGCCAGCAAAAGGCCAGGAACCGTAAAAAGGCCGCGTTGCTGGCGTTTTTCCATAGGCTCCG
CCCCCCTGACGAGCATCACAAAAATCGACGCTCAAGTCAGAGGTGGCGAAACCCGACAGGACTATAAAGA
TACCAGGCGTTTCCCCCTGGAAGCTCCCTCGTGCGCTCTCCTGTTCCGACCCTGCCGCTTACCGGATACC
TGTCCGCCTTTCTCCCTTCGGGAAGCGTGGCGCTTTCTCATAGCTCACGCTGTAGGTATCTCAGTTCGGT
GTAGGTCGTTCGCTCCAAGCTGGGCTGTGTGCACGAACCCCCCGTTCAGCCCGACCGCTGCGCCTTATCC
GGTAACTATCGTCTTGAGTCCAACCCGGTAAGACACGACTTATCGCCACTGGCAGCAGCCACTGGTAACA
GGATTAGCAGAGCGAGGTATGTAGGCGGTGCTACAGAGTTCTTGAAGTGGTGGCCTAACTACGGCTACAC
TAGAAGAACAGTATTTGGTATCTGCGCTCTGCTGAAGCCAGTTACCTTCGGAAAAAGAGTTGGTAGCTCT
TGATCCGGCAAACAAACCACCGCTGGTAGCGGTGGTTTTTTTGTTTGCAAGCAGCAGATTACGCGCAGAA
AAAAAGGATCTCAAGAAGATCCTTTGATCTTTTCTACGGGGTCTGACGCTCAGTGGAACGAAAACTCACG
TTAAGGGATTTTGGTCATGAGATTATCAAAAAGGATCTTCACCTAGATCCTTTTAAATTAAAAATGAAGT
TTTAAATCAATCTAAAGTATATATGAGTAAACTTGGTCTGACAGTTACCAATGCTTAATCAGTGAGGCAC
CTATCTCAGCGATCTGTCTATTTCGTTCATCCATAGTTGCCTGACTCCCCGTCGTGTAGATAACTACGAT
ACGGGAGGGCTTACCATCTGGCCCCAGTGCTGCAATGATACCGCGAGACCCACGCTCACCGGCTCCAGAT
TTATCAGCAATAAACCAGCCAGCCGGAAGGGCCGAGCGCAGAAGTGGTCCTGCAACTTTATCCGCCTCCA
TCCAGTCTATTAATTGTTGCCGGGAAGCTAGAGTAAGTAGTTCGCCAGTTAATAGTTTGCGCAACGTTGT
TGCCATTGCTACAGGCATCGTGGTGTCACGCTCGTCGTTTGGTATGGCTTCATTCAGCTCCGGTTCCCAA
CGATCAAGGCGAGTTACATGATCCCCCATGTTGTGCAAAAAAGCGGTTAGCTCCTTCGGTCCTCCGATCG
TTGTCAGAAGTAAGTTGGCCGCAGTGTTATCACTCATGGTTATGGCAGCACTGCATAATTCTCTTACTGT
CATGCCATCCGTAAGATGCTTTTCTGTGACTGGTGAGTACTCAACCAAGTCATTCTGAGAATAGTGTATG
CGGCGACCGAGTTGCTCTTGCCCGGCGTCAATACGGGATAATACCGCGCCACATAGCAGAACTTTAAAAG
TGCTCATCATTGGAAAACGTTCTTCGGGGCGAAAACTCTCAAGGATCTTACCGCTGTTGAGATCCAGTTC
GATGTAACCCACTCGTGCACCCAACTGATCTTCAGCATCTTTTACTTTCACCAGCGTTTCTGGGTGAGCA
AAAACAGGAAGGCAAAATGCCGCAAAAAAGGGAATAAGGGCGACACGGAAATGTTGAATACTCATACTCT
TCCTTTTTCAATATTATTGAAGCATTTATCAGGGTTATTGTCTCATGAGCGGATACATATTTGAATGTAT
TTAGAAAAATAAACAAATAGGGGTTCCGCGCACATTTCCCCGAAAAGTGCCACCTAAATTGTAAGCGTTA
ATATTTTGTTAAAATTCGCGTTAAATTTTTGTTAAATCAGCTCATTTTTTAACCAATAGGCCGAAATCGG
CAAAATCCCTTATAAATCAAAAGAATAGACCGAGATAGGGT
[37 nt withheld, positions 2352-2388]
AAAGAACGTGGACTCCAACGTCAAAGG
[49 nt withheld, positions 2416-2464]
T
[91 nt withheld, positions 2466-2556]
G
[124 nt withheld, positions 2558-2681]
CCCATTCGCCATTCAGGCTGCGCAACTGTTGGGAAGGGCGATCGGTGCGGGCCTCTTCGCTATTACGCCA
GCTGGCGAAAGGGGGATGTGCTGCAAGGCGATTAAGTTGGGTAACGCCAGGGTTTTCCCAGTCACGACGT
TGTAAAACGACGGCCAGTGAGCGCGCGTAATACGACTCACTATAGGGCGAATTGGGTACCGGGCCAATTC
GAACGCTGACGTCATCAACCCGCTCCAAGGAATCGCGGGCCCAGTGTCACTAGGCGGGAACACCCAGCGC
GCGTGCGCCCTGGCAGGAAGATGGCTGTGAGGGACAGGGGAGTGGCGCCCTGCAATATTTGCATGTCGCT
ATGTGTTCTGGGAAATCACCATAAACGTGAAATGTCTTTGGATTTGGGAATCTTATAAGTTCTGTATGAG
GACCACAGATCCCCCCGAGATGTCATGAAAGAGAGTTTTAGAGCTAGAAATAGCAAGTTAAAATAAGGCT
AGTCCGTTATCAACTTGAAAAAGTGGCACCGAGTCGGTGCTTTTTTTACGCGTTGACATTGATTATTGAC
TAGTTATTAATAGTAATCAATTACGGGGTCATTAGTTCATAGCCCATATATGGAGTTCCGCGTTACATAA
CTTACGGTAAATGGCCCGCCTGGCTGACCGCCCAACGACCCCCGCCCATTGACGTCAATAATGACGTATG
TTCCCATAGTAACGCCAATAGGGACTTTCCATTGACGTCAATGGGTGGAGTATTTACGGTAAACTGCCCA
CTTGGCAGTACATCAAGTGTATCATATGCCAAGTACGCCCCCTATTGACGTCAATGACGGTAAATGGCCC
GCCTGGCATTATGCCCAGTACATGACCTTATGGGACTTTCCTACTTGGCAGTACATCTACGTATTAGTCA
TCGCTATTACCATGGTGATGCGGTTTTGGCAGTACATCAATGGGCGTGGATAGCGGTTTGACTCACGGGG
ATTTCCAAGTCTCCACCCCATTGACGTCAATGGGAGTTTGTTTTGGCACCAAAATCAACGGGACTTTCCA
AAATGTCGTAACAACTCCGCCCCATTGACGCAAATGGGCGGTAGGCGTGTACGGTGGGAGGTCTATATAA
GCAGAGCTCTCTGGCTAACTAGAGAACCCACTGCTTACTGGCTTATCGAAATTAATACGACTCACTATAG
GGAGACCCAAGCTGGCTAGCGAAATGGCACCGAAGAAGAAGCGTAAAGTCGGAATCCACGGAGTTCCTGC
GGCAATGGACAAGAAGTACTCCATTGGGCTCGCTATCGGCACAAACAGCGTCGGTTGGGCCGTCATTACG
GACGAGTACAAGGTGCCGAGCAAAAAATTCAAAGTTCTGGGCAATACCGATCGCCACAGCATAAAGAAGA
ACCTCATTGGCGCCCTCCTGTTCGACTCCGGGGAGACGGCCGAAGCCACGCGGCTCAAAAGAACAGCACG
GCGCAGATATACCCGCAGAAAGAATCGGATCTGCTACCTGCAGGAGATCTTTAGTAATGAGATGGCTAAG
GTGGATGACTCTTTCTTCCATAGGCTGGAGGAGTCCTTTTTGGTGGAGGAGGATAAAAAGCACGAGCGCC
ACCCAATCTTTGGCAATATCGTGGACGAGGTGGCGTACCATGAAAAGTACCCAACCATATATCATCTGAG
GAAGAAGCTTGTAGACAGTACTGATAAGGCTGACTTGCGGTTGATCTATCTCGCGCTGGCGCATATGATC
AAATTTCGGGGACACTTCCTCATCGAGGGGGACCTGAACCCAGACAACAGCGATGTCGACAAACTCTTTA
TCCAACTGGTTCAGACTTACAATCAGCTTTTCGAAGAGAACCCGATCAACGCATCCGGAGTTGACGCCAA
AGCAATCCTGAGCGCTAGGCTGTCCAAATCCCGGCGGCTCGAAAACCTCATCGCACAGCTCCCTGGGGAG
AAGAAGAACGGCCTGTTTGGTAATCTTATCGCCCTGTCACTCGGGCTGACCCCCAACTTTAAATCTAACT
TCGACCTGGCCGAAGATGCCAAGCTTCAACTGAGCAAAGACACCTACGATGATGATCTCGACAATCTGCT
GGCCCAGATCGGCGACCAGTACGCAGACCTTTTTTTGGCGGCAAAGAACCTGTCAGACGCCATTCTGCTG
AGTGATATTCTGCGAGTGAACACGGAGATCACCAAAGCTCCGCTGAGCGCTAGTATGATCAAGCGCTATG
ATGAGCACCACCAAGACTTGACTTTGCTGAAGGCCCTTGTCAGACAGCAACTGCCTGAGAAGTACAAGGA
AATTTTCTTCGATCAGTCTAAAAATGGCTACGCCGGATACATTGACGGCGGAGCAAGCCAGGAGGAATTT
TACAAATTTATTAAGCCCATCTTGGAAAAAATGGACGGCACCGAGGAGCTGCTGGTAAAGCTTAACAGAG
AAGATCTGTTGCGCAAACAGCGCACTTTCGACAATGGAAGCATCCCCCACCAGATTCACCTGGGCGAACT
GCACGCTATCCTCAGGCGGCAAGAGGATTTCTACCCCTTTTTGAAAGATAACAGGGAAAAGATTGAGAAA
ATCCTCACATTTCGGATACCCTACTATGTAGGCCCCCTCGCCCGGGGAAATTCCAGATTCGCGTGGATGA
CTCGCAAATCAGAAGAGACCATCACTCCCTGGAACTTCGAGGAAGTCGTGGATAAGGGGGCCTCTGCCCA
GTCCTTCATCGAAAGGATGACTAACTTTGATAAAAATCTGCCTAACGAAAAGGTGCTTCCTAAACACTCT
CTGCTGTACGAGTACTTCACAGTTTATAACGAGCTCACCAAGGTCAAATACGTCACAGAAGGGATGAGAA
AGCCAGCATTCCTGTCTGGAGAGCAGAAGAAAGCTATCGTGGACCTCCTCTTCAAGACGAACCGGAAAGT
TACCGTGAAACAGCTCAAAGAAGACTATTTCAAAAAGATTGAATGTTTCGACTCTGTTGAAATCAGCGGA
GTGGAGGATCGCTTCAACGCATCCCTGGGAACGTATCACGATCTCCTGAAAATCATTAAAGACAAGGACT
TCCTGGACAATGAGGAGAACGAGGACATTCTTGAGGACATTGTCCTCACCCTTACGTTGTTTGAAGATAG
GGAGATGATTGAAGAACGCTTGAAAACTTACGCTCATCTCTTCGACGACAAAGTCATGAAACAGCTCAAG
AGGCGCCGATATACAGGATGGGGGCGGCTGTCAAGAAAACTGATCAATGGGATCCGAGACAAGCAGAGTG
GAAAGACAATCCTGGATTTTCTTAAGTCCGATGGATTTGCCAACCGGAACTTCATGCAGTTGATCCATGA
TGACTCTCTCACCTTTAAGGAGGACATCCAGAAAGCACAAGTTTCTGGCCAGGGGGACAGTCTTCACGAG
CACATCGCTAATCTTGCAGGTAGCCCAGCTATCAAAAAGGGAATACTGCAGACCGTTAAGGTCGTGGATG
AACTCGTCAAAGTAATGGGAAGGCATAAGCCCGAGAATATCGTTATCGAGATGGCCCGAGAGAACCAAAC
TACCCAGAAGGGACAGAAGAACAGTAGGGAAAGGATGAAGAGGATTGAAGAGGGTATAAAAGAACTGGGG
TCCCAAATCCTTAAGGAACACCCAGTTGAAAACACCCAGCTTCAGAATGAGAAGCTCTACCTGTACTACC
TGCAGAACGGCAGGGACATGTACGTGGATCAGGAACTGGACATCAATCGGCTCTCCGACTACGACGTGGA
TCATATCGTGCCCCAGTCTTTTCTCAAAGATGATTCTATTGATAATAAAGTGTTGACAAGATCCGATAAA
AATAGAGGGAAGAGTGATAACGTCCCCTCAGAAGAAGTTGTCAAGAAAATGAAAAATTATTGGCGGCAGC
TGCTGAACGCCAAACTGATCACACAACGGAAGTTCGATAATCTGACTAAGGCTGAACGAGGTGGCCTGTC
TGAGTTGGATAAAGCCGGCTTCATCAAAAGGCAGCTTGTTGAGACACGCCAGATCACCAAGCACGTGGCC
CAAATTCTCGATTCACGCATGAACACCAAGTACGATGAAAATGACAAACTGATTCGAGAGGTGAAAGTTA
TTACTCTGAAGTCTAAGCTGGTCTCAGATTTCAGAAAGGACTTTCAGTTTTATAAGGTGAGAGAGATCAA
CAATTACCACCATGCGCATGATGCCTACCTGAATGCAGTGGTAGGCACTGCACTTATCAAAAAATATCCC
AAGCTTGAATCTGAATTTGTTTACGGAGACTATAAAGTGTACGATGTTAGGAAAATGATCGCAAAGTCTG
AGCAGGAAATAGGCAAGGCCACCGCTAAGTACTTCTTTTACAGCAATATTATGAATTTTTTCAAGACCGA
GATTACACTGGCCAATGGAGAGATTCGGAAGCGACCACTTATCGAAACAAACGGAGAAACAGGAGAAATC
GTGTGGGACAAGGGTAGGGATTTCGCGACAGTCCGGAAGGTCCTGTCCATGCCGCAGGTGAACATCGTTA
AAAAGACCGAAGTACAGACCGGAGGCTTCTCCAAGGAAAGTATCCTCCCGAAAAGGAACAGCGACAAGCT
GATCGCACGCAAAAAAGATTGGGACCCCAAGAAATACGGCGGATTCGATTCTCCTACAGTCGCTTACAGT
GTACTGGTTGTGGCCAAAGTGGAGAAAGGGAAGTCTAAAAAACTCAAAAGCGTCAAGGAACTGCTGGGCA
TCACAATCATGGAGCGATCAAGCTTCGAAAAAAACCCCATCGACTTTCTCGAGGCGAAAGGATATAAAGA
GGTCAAAAAAGACCTCATCATTAAGCTTCCCAAGTACTCTCTCTTTGAGCTTGAAAACGGCCGGAAACGA
ATGCTCGCTAGTGCGGGCGAGCTGCAGAAAGGTAACGAGCTGGCACTGCCCTCTAAATACGTTAATTTCT
TGTATCTGGCCAGCCACTATGAAAAGCTCAAAGGGTCTCCCGAAGATAATGAGCAGAAGCAGCTGTTCGT
GGAACAACACAAACACTACCTTGATGAGATCATCGAGCAAATAAGCGAATTCTCCAAAAGAGTGATCCTC
GCCGACGCTAACCTCGATAAGGTGCTTTCTGCTTACAATAAGCACAGGGATAAGCCCATCAGGGAGCAGG
CAGAAAACATTATCCACTTGTTTACTCTGACCAACTTGGGCGCGCCTGCAGCCTTCAAGTACTTCGACAC
CACCATAGACAGAAAGCGGTACACCTCTACAAAGGAGGTCCTGGACGCCACACTGATTCATCAGTCAATT
ACGGGGCTCTATGAAACAAGAATCGACCTCTCTCAGCTCGGTGGAGACAGCAGGGCTGACCCCAAGAAGA
AGAGGAAGGTGGGTGGAGGAGGTACCGGCGGTGGAGGCTCAGCAGAATACGTACGAGCTCTGTTTGACTT
CAATGGGAATGACGAGGAGGATCTCCCCTTTAAGAAGGGCGATATTCTCCGCATCAGAGATAAGCCCGAA
GAACAATGGTGGAATGCCGAGGATAGCGAAGGGAAAAGGGGCATGATTCTGGTGCCATATGTGGAGAAAT
ATTCCGGTGACTACAAAGACCATGATGGGGATTACAAAGACCACGACATCGACTACAAAGACGACGACGA
TAAATCAGGGATGACAGACGCCGAGTACGTGCGCATTCATGAGAAACTGGATATTTACACCTTCAAGAAG
CAGTTCTTCAACAACAAGAAATCTGTGTCACACCGCTGCTACGTGCTGTTTGAGTTGAAGCGAAGGGGCG
AAAGAAGGGCTTGCTTTTGGGGCTATGCCGTCAACAAGCCCCAAAGTGGCACCGAGAGAGGAATACACGC
TGAGATATTCAGTATCCGAAAGGTGGAAGAGTATCTTCGGGATAATCCTGGGCAGTTTACGATCAACTGG
TATTCCAGCTGGAGTCCTTGCGCTGATTGTGCCGAGAAAATTCTGGAATGGTATAATCAGGAACTTCGGG
GAAACGGGCACACATTGAAAATCTGGGCCTGCAAGCTGTACTACGAGAAGAATGCCCGGAACCAGATAGG
ACTCTGGAATCTGAGGGACAATGGTGTAGGCCTGAACGTGATGGTTTCCGAGCACTATCAGTGTTGTCGG
AAGATTTTCATCCAAAGCTCTCATAACCAGCTCAATGAAAACCGCTGGTTGGAGAAAACACTGAAACGTG
CGGAGAAGTGGAGATCCGAGCTGAGCATCATGATCCAGGTCAAGATTCTGCATACCACTAAGTCTCCAGC
CGTTGGTCCCAAGAAGAAAAGAAAAGTCGGTACCGAAGGCAGGGGAAGCCTTCTGACTTGTGGGGATGTG
GAAGAAAACCCTGGTCCATCTAGAATGATTGAACAAGATGGATTGCACGCAGGTTCTCCGGCCGCTTGGG
TGGAGAGGCTATTCGGCTATGACTGGGCACAACAGACAATCGGCTGCTCTGATGCCGCCGTGTTCCGGCT
GTCAGCGCAGGGGCGCCCGGTTCTTTTTGTCAAGACCGACCTGTCCGGTGCCCTGAATGAACTGCAGGAC
GAGGCAGCGCGGCTATCGTGGCTGGCCACGACGGGCGTTCCTTGCGCAGCTGTGCTCGACGTTGTCACTG
AAGCGGGAAGGGACTGGCTGCTATTGGGCGAAGTGCCGGGGCAGGATCTCCTGTCATCTCACCTTGCTCC
TGCCGAGAAAGTATCCATCATGGCTGATGCAATGCGGCGGCTGCATACGCTTGATCCGGCTACCTGCCCA
TTCGACCACCAAGCGAAACATCGCATCGAGCGAGCACGTACTCGGATGGAAGCCGGTCTTGTCGATCAGG
ATGATCTGGACGAAGAGCATCAGGGGCTCGCGCCAGCCGAACTGTTCGCCAGGCTCAAGGCGCGCATGCC
CGACGGCGAGGATCTCGTCGTGACCCATGGCGATGCCTGCTTGCCGAATATCATGGTGGAAAATGGCCGC
TTTTCTGGATTCATCGACTGTGGCCGGCTGGGTGTGGCGGACCGCTATCAGGACATAGCGTTGGCTACCC
GTGATATTGCTGAAGAGCTTGGCGGCGAATGGGCTGACCGCTTCCTCGTGCTTTACGGTATCGCCGCTCC
CGATTCGCAGCGCATCGCCTTCTATCGCCTTCTTGACGAGTTCTTCTGAGCGGGACTCTGGGGTTCGAAA
TGACCGACCAAGCGACGCCCAACCTGCCATCACGAGATTTCGATTCCACCGCCGCCTTCTATGAAAGGTT
GGGCTTCGGAATCGTTTTCCGGGACGCCGGCTGGATGATCCTCCAGCGCGGGGATCTCATGCTGGAGTTC
TTCGCCCACCCCAACTTGTTTATTGCAGCTTATAATGGTTACAAATAAAGCAATAGCATCACAAATTTCA
CAAATAAAGCATTTTTTTCACTGCATTCTAGTTGTGGTTTGTCCAAACTCATCAATGTATCTTAGC
