>Addgene plasmid #79619 | pcDNA3.1_pCMV-nCas-PmCDA1 pH1-gRNA(HPRT) | addgene partial sequence | sequence record 152578 | F1ori-R 5'-AGGGAAGAAAGCGAAAGGAG-3'
[63 nt withheld, positions 1-63]
CCCATTCGCCATTCAGGCTGCGCAACTGTTGGGAAGGGCGATCGGTGCGGGCCTCTTCGCTATTACGCCA
GCTGGCGAAAGGGGGATGTGCTGCAAGGCGATTAAGTTGGGTAACGCCAGGGTTTTCCCAGTCACGACGT
TGTAAAACGACGGCCAGTGAGCGCGCGTAATACGACTCACTATAGGGCGAATTGGGTACCGGGCCAATTC
GAACGCTGACGTCATCAACCCGCTCCAAGGAATCGCGGGCCCAGTGTCACTAGGCGGGAACACCCAGCGC
GCGTGCGCCCTGGCAGGAAGATGGCTGTGAGGGACAGGGGAGTGGCGCCCTGCAATATTTGCATGTCGCT
ATGTGTTCTGGGAAATCACCATAAACGTGAAATGTCTTTGGATTTGGGAATCTTATAAGTTCTGTATGAG
GACCACAGATCCCCCCGAGATGTCATGAAAGAGAGTTTTAGAGCTAGAAATAGCAAGTTAAAATAAGGCT
AGTCCGTTATCAACTTGAAAAAGTGGCACCGAGTCGGTGCTTTTTTTACGCGTTGACATTGATTATTGAC
TAGTTATTAATAGTAATCAATTACGGGGTCATTAGTTCATAGCCCATATATGGAGTTCCGCGTTACATAA
CTTACGGTAAATGGCCCGCCTGGCTGACCGCCCAACGACCCCCGCCCATTGACGTCAATAATGACGTATG
TTCCCATAGTAACGCCAATAGGGACTTTCCATT
