>Addgene plasmid #79619 | pcDNA3.1_pCMV-nCas-PmCDA1 pH1-gRNA(HPRT) | addgene partial sequence | sequence record 152579 | CMV-F 5'-CGCAAATGGGCGGTAGGCGTG-3'
CTCTCTGGCTAACTAGAGAACCCACTGCTTACTGGCTTATCGAAATTAATACGACTCACTATAGGGAGAC
CCAAGCTGGCTAGCGAAATGGCACCGAAGAAGAAGCGTAAAGTCGGAATCCACGGAGTTCCTGCGGCAAT
GGACAAGAAGTACTCCATTGGGCTCGCTATCGGCACAAACAGCGTCGGTTGGGCCGTCATTACGGACGAG
TACAAGGTGCCGAGCAAAAAATTCAAAGTTCTGGGCAATACCGATCGCCACAGCATAAAGAAGAACCTCA
TTGGCGCCCTCCTGTTCGACTCCGGGGAGACGGCCGAAGCCACGCGGCTCAAAAGAACAGCACGGCGCAG
ATATACCCGCAGAAAGAATCGGATCTGCTACCTGCAGGAGATCTTTAGTAATGAGATGGCTAAGGTGGAT
GACTCTTTCTTCCATAGGCTGGAGGAGTCCTTTTTGGTGGAGGAGGATAAAAAGCACGAGCGCCACCCAA
TCTTTGGCAATATCGTGGACGAGGTGGCGTACCATGAAAAGTACCCAACCATATATCATCTGAGGAAGAA
GCTTGTAGACAGTACTGATAAGGCTGACTTGCGGTTGATCTATCTCGCGCTGGCGCATATGATCAAATTT
CGGGGACACTTCCTCATCGAGGGGGACCTGAACCCAGACAACAGCGATGTCGACAAACTCTTTATCCAAC
TGGTTCAGACTTACAATCAGCTTTTCGAAGAGAACCCGATCAACGCATCCGGAGTTGACGCCAAAGCAAT
CCTGAGCGCTAGGCTGTCCAAATCCCGGCGGCTCGAAAACCTCATCGCACAGCTCCCTGGG
