>Addgene plasmid #79619 | pcDNA3.1_pCMV-nCas-PmCDA1 pH1-gRNA(HPRT) | addgene partial sequence | sequence record 152907 | hdCas9-R2 5'-CCGGCTTTATCCAACTCAGAC-3'
ATTATCGAACTTCCGTTGTGTGATCAGTTTGGCGTTCAGCAGCTGCCGCCAATAATTTTTCATTTTCTTG
ACAACTTCTTCTGAGGGGACGTTATCACTCTTCCCTCTATTTTTATCGGATCTTGTCAACACTTTATTAT
CAATAGAATCATCTTTGAGAAAAGACTGGGGCACGATATGATCCACGTCGTAGTCGGAGAGCCGATTGAT
GTCCAGTTCCTGATCCACGTACATGTCCCTGCCGTTCTGCAGGTAGTACAGGTAGAGCTTCTCATTCTGA
AGCTGGGTGTTTTCAACTGGGTGTTCCTTAAGGATTTGGGACCCCAGTTCTTTTATACCCTCTTCAATCC
TCTTCATCCTTTCCCTACTGTTCTTCTGTCCCTTCTGGGTAGTTTGGTTCTCTCGGGCCATCTCGATAAC
GATATTCTCGGGCTTATGCCTTCCCATTACTTTGACGAGTTCATCCACGACCTTAACGGTCTGCAGTATT
CCCTTTTTGATAGCTGGGCTACCTGCAAGATTAGCGATGTGCTCGTGAAGACTGTCCCCCTGGCCAGAAA
CTTGTGCTTTCTGGATGTCCTCCTTAAAGGTGAGAGAGTCATCATGGATCAACTGCATGAAGTTCCGGTT
GGCAAATCCATCGGACTTAAGAAAATCCAGGATTGTCTTTCCACTCTGCTTGTCTCGGATCCCATTGATC
AGTTTTCTTGACAGCCGCCCCCATCCTGTATATCGGCGCCTCTTGAGCTGTTTCATGACTT
