>Addgene plasmid #79619 | pcDNA3.1_pCMV-nCas-PmCDA1 pH1-gRNA(HPRT) | addgene partial sequence | sequence record 152908 | Neo-R 5'-GCCCAGTCATAGCCGAATAG-3'
TCCATCTTGTTCAATCATTCTAGATGGACCAGGGTTTTCTTCCACATCCCCACAAGTCAGAAGGCTTCCC
CTGCCTTCGGTACCGACTTTTCTTTTCTTCTTGGGACCAACGGCTGGAGACTTAGTGGTATGCAGAATCT
TGACCTGGATCATGATGCTCAGCTCGGATCTCCACTTCTCCGCACGTTTCAGTGTTTTCTCCAACCAGCG
GTTTTCATTGAGCTGGTTATGAGAGCTTTGGATGAAAATCTTCCGACAACACTGATAGTGCTCGGAAACC
ATCACGTTCAGGCCTACACCATTGTCCCTCAGATTCCAGAGTCCTATCTGGTTCCGGGCATTCTTCTCGT
AGTACAGCTTGCAGGCCCAGATTTTCAATGTGTGCCCGTTTCCCCGAAGTTCCTGATTATACCATTCCAG
AATTTTCTCGGCACAATCAGCGCAAGGACTCCAGCTGGAATACCAGTTGATCGTAAACTGCCCAGGATTA
TCCCGAAGATACTCTTCCACCTTTCGGATACTGAATATCTCAGCGTGTATTCCTCTCTCGGTGCCACTTT
GGGGCTTGTTGACGGCATAGCCCCAAAAGCAAGCCCTTCTTTCGCCCCTTCGCTTCAACTCAAACAGCAC
GTAGCAGCGGTGTGACACAGATTTCTTGTTGTTGAAGAACTGCTTCTTGAAGGTGTAAATATCCAGTTTC
TCATGAATGCGCACGTACTCGGCGTCTGTCATCCCTGATTTATCGTCGTCGTCTTTGTAGTCGATGTCGT
GGTCTTTGTAATCC
